>Addgene plasmid #35925 | pcDNA-Wnt2-V5 | depositor full sequence | sequence record 44191 | pcDNA-Wnt2-V5 sequence 6621 bps
GACGGATCGGGAGATCTCCCGATCCCCTATGGTCGACTCTCAGTACAATCTGCTCTGATGCCGCATAGTT
AAGCCAGTATCTGCTCCCTGCTTGTGTGTTGGAGGTCGCTGAGTAGTGCGCGAGCAAAATTTAAGCTACA
ACAAGGCAAGGCTTGACCGACAATTGCATGAAGAATCTGCTTAGGGTTAGGCGTTTTGCGCTGCTTCGCG
ATGTACGGGCCAGATATACGCGTTGACATTGATTATTGACTAGTTATTAATAGTAATCAATTACGGGGTC
ATTAGTTCATAGCCCATATATGGAGTTCCGCGTTACATAACTTACGGTAAATGGCCCGCCTGGCTGACCG
CCCAACGACCCCCGCCCATTGACGTCAATAATGACGTATGTTCCCATAGTAACGCCAATAGGGACTTTCC
ATTGACGTCAATGGGTGGACTATTTACGGTAAACTGCCCACTTGGCAGTACATCAAGTGTATCATATGCC
AAGTACGCCCCCTATTGACGTCAATGACGGTAAATGGCCCGCCTGGCATTATGCCCAGTACATGACCTTA
TGGGACTTTCCTACTTGGCAGTACATCTACGTATTAGTCATCGCTATTACCATGGTGATGCGGTTTTGGC
AGTACATCAATGGGCGTGGATAGCGGTTTGACTCACGGGGATTTCCAAGTCTCCACCCCATTGACGTCAA
TGGGAGTTTGTTTTGGCACCAAAATCAACGGGACTTTCCAAAATGTCGTAACAACTCCGCCCCATTGACG
CAAATGGGCGGTAGGCGTGTACGGTGGGAGGTCTATATAAGCAGAGCTCTCTGGCTAACTAGAGAACCCA
CTGCTTACTGGCTTATCGAAATTAATACGACTCACTATAGGGAGACCCAAGCTGGCTAGTTAAGCTATCA
ACAAGTTTGTACAAAAAAGCAGGCTCCGCGGCCGCCCCCTTCACCATGAACGCCCCTCTCGGTGGAATCT
GGCTCTGGCTCCCTCTGCTCTTGACCTGGCTCACCCCCGAGGTCAACTCTTCATGGTGGTACATGAGAGC
TACAGGTGGCTCCTCCAGGGTGATGTGCGATAATGTGCCAGGCCTGGTGAGCAGCCAGCGGCAGCTGTGT
CACCGACATCCAGATGTGATGCGTGCCATTAGCCAGGGCGTGGCCGAGTGGACAGCAGAATGCCAGCACC
AGTTCCGCCAGCACCGCTGGAATTGCAACACCCTGGACAGGGATCACAGCCTTTTTGGCAGGGTCCTACT
CCGAAGTAGTCGGGAATCTGCCTTTGTTTATGCCATCTCCTCAGCTGGAGTTGTATTTGCCATCACCAGG
GCCTGTAGCCAAGGAGAAGTAAAATCCTGTTCCTGTGATCCAAAGAAGATGGGAAGCGCCAAGGACAGCA
AAGGCATTTTTGATTGGGGTGGCTGCAGTGATAACATTGACTATGGGATCAAATTTGCCCGCGCATTTGT
GGATGCAAAGGAAAGGAAAGGAAAGGATGCCAGAGCCCTGATGAATCTTCACAACAACAGAGCTGGCAGG
AAGGCTGTAAAGCGGTTCTTGAAACAAGAGTGCAAGTGCCACGGGGTGAGCGGCTCATGTACTCTCAGGA
CATGCTGGCTGGCCATGGCCGACTTCAGGAAAACGGGCGATTATCTCTGGAGGAAGTACAATGGGGCCAT
CCAGGTGGTCATGAACCAGGATGGCACAGGTTTCACTGTGGCTAACGAGAGGTTTAAGAAGCCAACGAAA
AATGACCTCGTGTATTTTGAAAATTCTCCAGACTACTGTATCAGGGACCGAGAGGCAGGCTCCCTGGGTA
CAGCAGGCCGTGTGTGCAACCTGACTTCCCGGGGCATGGACAGCTGTGAAGTCATGTGCTGTGGGAGAGG
CTACGACACCTCCCATGTCACCCGGATGACCAAGTGTGGGTGTAAGTTCCACTGGTGCTGCGCCGTGCGC
TGTCAGGACTGCCTGGAAGCTCTGGATGTGCACACATGCAAGGCCCCCAAGAACGCTGACTGGACAACCG
CTACATGCATTCTGAAGGGTGGGCGCGCCGACCCAGCTTTCTTGTACAAAGTGGTTGATCTAGAGGGCCC
GCGGTTCGAAGGTAAGCCTATCCCTAACCCTCTCCTCGGTCTCGATTCTACGCGTACCGGTTAGTAATGA
GTTTAAACGGGGGAGGCTAACTGAAACACGGAAGGAGACAATACCGGAAGGAACCCGCGCTATGACGGCA
ATAAAAAGACAGAATAAAACGCACGGGTGTTGGGTCGTTTGTTCATAAACGCGGGGTTCGGTCCCAGGGC
TGGCACTCTGTCGATACCCCACCGAGACCCCATTGGGGCCAATACGCCCGCGTTTCTTCCTTTTCCCCAC
CCCACCCCCCAAGTTCGGGTGAAGGCCCAGGGCTCGCAGCCAACGTCGGGGCGGCAGGCCCTGCCATAGC
AGATCTGCGCAGCTGGGGCTCTAGGGGGTATCCCC
[124 nt withheld, positions 2486-2609]
C
[32 nt withheld, positions 2611-2642]
CA
[57 nt withheld, positions 2645-2701]
A
[49 nt withheld, positions 2703-2751]
CCTTTGACGTTGGAGTCCACGTTCTTT
[37 nt withheld, positions 2779-2815]
ACCCTATCTCGGTCTATTCTTTTGATTTATAAGGGATTTTGGGGATTTCGGCCTATTGGTTAAAAAATGA
GCTGATTTAACAAAAATTTAACGCGAATTAATTCTGTGGAATGTGTGTCAGTTAGGGTGTGGAAAGTCCC
CAGGCTCCCCAGCAGGCAGAAGTATGCAAAGCATGCATCTCAATTAGTCAGCAACCAGGTGTGGAAAGTC
CCCAGGCTCCCCAGCAGGCAGAAGTATGCAAAGCATGCATCTCAATTAGTCAGCAACCATAGTCCCGCCC
CTAACTCCGCCCATCCCGCCCCTAACTCCGCCCAGTTCCGCCCATTCTCCGCCCCATGGCTGACTAATTT
TTTTTATTTATGCAGAGGCCGAGGCCGCCTCTGCCTCTGAGCTATTCCAGAAGTAGTGAGGAGGCTTTTT
TGGAGGCCTAGGCTTTTGCAAAAAGCTCCCGGGAGCTTGTATATCCATTTTCGGATCTGATCAAGAGACA
GGATGAGGATCGTTTCGCATGATTGAACAAGATGGATTGCACGCAGGTTCTCCGGCCGCTTGGGTGGAGA
GGCTATTCGGCTATGACTGGGCACAACAGACAATCGGCTGCTCTGATGCCGCCGTGTTCCGGCTGTCAGC
GCAGGGGCGCCCGGTTCTTTTTGTCAAGACCGACCTGTCCGGTGCCCTGAATGAACTGCAGGACGAGGCA
GCGCGGCTATCGTGGCTGGCCACGACGGGCGTTCCTTGCGCAGCTGTGCTCGACGTTGTCACTGAAGCGG
GAAGGGACTGGCTGCTATTGGGCGAAGTGCCGGGGCAGGATCTCCTGTCATCTCACCTTGCTCCTGCCGA
GAAAGTATCCATCATGGCTGATGCAATGCGGCGGCTGCATACGCTTGATCCGGCTACCTGCCCATTCGAC
CACCAAGCGAAACATCGCATCGAGCGAGCACGTACTCGGATGGAAGCCGGTCTTGTCGATCAGGATGATC
TGGACGAAGAGCATCAGGGGCTCGCGCCAGCCGAACTGTTCGCCAGGCTCAAGGCGCGCATGCCCGACGG
CGAGGATCTCGTCGTGACCCATGGCGATGCCTGCTTGCCGAATATCATGGTGGAAAATGGCCGCTTTTCT
GGATTCATCGACTGTGGCCGGCTGGGTGTGGCGGACCGCTATCAGGACATAGCGTTGGCTACCCGTGATA
TTGCTGAAGAGCTTGGCGGCGAATGGGCTGACCGCTTCCTCGTGCTTTACGGTATCGCCGCTCCCGATTC
GCAGCGCATCGCCTTCTATCGCCTTCTTGACGAGTTCTTCTGAGCGGGACTCTGGGGTTCGCGAAATGAC
CGACCAAGCGACGCCCAACCTGCCATCACGAGATTTCGATTCCACCGCCGCCTTCTATGAAAGGTTGGGC
TTCGGAATCGTTTTCCGGGACGCCGGCTGGATGATCCTCCAGCGCGGGGATCTCATGCTGGAGTTCTTCG
CCCACCCCAACTTGTTTATTGCAGCTTATAATGGTTACAAATAAAGCAATAGCATCACAAATTTCACAAA
TAAAGCATTTTTTTCACTGCATTCTAGTTGTGGTTTGTCCAAACTCATCAATGTATCTTATCATGTCTGT
ATACCGTCGACCTCTAGCTAGAGCTTGGCGTAATCATGGTCATAGCTGTTTCCTGTGTGAAATTGTTATC
CGCTCACAATTCCACACAACATACGAGCCGGAAGCATAAAGTGTAAAGCCTGGGGTGCCTAATGAGTGAG
CTAACTCACATTAATTGCGTTGCGCTCACTGCCCGCTTTCCAGTCGGGAAACCTGTCGTGCCAGCTGCAT
TAATGAATCGGCCAACGCGCGGGGAGAGGCGGTTTGCGTATTGGGCGCTCTTCCGCTTCCTCGCTCACTG
ACTCGCTGCGCTCGGTCGTTCGGCTGCGGCGAGCGGTATCAGCTCACTCAAAGGCGGTAATACGGTTATC
CACAGAATCAGGGGATAACGCAGGAAAGAACATGTGAGCAAAAGGCCAGCAAAAGGCCAGGAACCGTAAA
AAGGCCGCGTTGCTGGCGTTTTTCCATAGGCTCCGCCCCCCTGACGAGCATCACAAAAATCGACGCTCAA
GTCAGAGGTGGCGAAACCCGACAGGACTATAAAGATACCAGGCGTTTCCCCCTGGAAGCTCCCTCGTGCG
CTCTCCTGTTCCGACCCTGCCGCTTACCGGATACCTGTCCGCCTTTCTCCCTTCGGGAAGCGTGGCGCTT
TCTCAATGCTCACGCTGTAGGTATCTCAGTTCGGTGTAGGTCGTTCGCTCCAAGCTGGGCTGTGTGCACG
AACCCCCCGTTCAGCCCGACCGCTGCGCCTTATCCGGTAACTATCGTCTTGAGTCCAACCCGGTAAGACA
CGACTTATCGCCACTGGCAGCAGCCACTGGTAACAGGATTAGCAGAGCGAGGTATGTAGGCGGTGCTACA
GAGTTCTTGAAGTGGTGGCCTAACTACGGCTACACTAGAAGGACAGTATTTGGTATCTGCGCTCTGCTGA
AGCCAGTTACCTTCGGAAAAAGAGTTGGTAGCTCTTGATCCGGCAAACAAACCACCGCTGGTAGCGGTGG
TTTTTTTGTTTGCAAGCAGCAGATTACGCGCAGAAAAAAAGGATCTCAAGAAGATCCTTTGATCTTTTCT
ACGGGGTCTGACGCTCAGTGGAACGAAAACTCACGTTAAGGGATTTTGGTCATGAGATTATCAAAAAGGA
TCTTCACCTAGATCCTTTTAAATTAAAAATGAAGTTTTAAATCAATCTAAAGTATATATGAGTAAACTTG
GTCTGACAGTTACCAATGCTTAATCAGTGAGGCACCTATCTCAGCGATCTGTCTATTTCGTTCATCCATA
GTTGCCTGACTCCCCGTCGTGTAGATAACTACGATACGGGAGGGCTTACCATCTGGCCCCAGTGCTGCAA
TGATACCGCGAGACCCACGCTCACCGGCTCCAGATTTATCAGCAATAAACCAGCCAGCCGGAAGGGCCGA
GCGCAGAAGTGGTCCTGCAACTTTATCCGCCTCCATCCAGTCTATTAATTGTTGCCGGGAAGCTAGAGTA
AGTAGTTCGCCAGTTAATAGTTTGCGCAACGTTGTTGCCATTGCTACAGGCATCGTGGTGTCACGCTCGT
CGTTTGGTATGGCTTCATTCAGCTCCGGTTCCCAACGATCAAGGCGAGTTACATGATCCCCCATGTTGTG
CAAAAAAGCGGTTAGCTCCTTCGGTCCTCCGATCGTTGTCAGAAGTAAGTTGGCCGCAGTGTTATCACTC
ATGGTTATGGCAGCACTGCATAATTCTCTTACTGTCATGCCATCCGTAAGATGCTTTTCTGTGACTGGTG
AGTACTCAACCAAGTCATTCTGAGAATAGTGTATGCGGCGACCGAGTTGCTCTTGCCCGGCGTCAATACG
GGATAATACCGCGCCACATAGCAGAACTTTAAAAGTGCTCATCATTGGAAAACGTTCTTCGGGGCGAAAA
CTCTCAAGGATCTTACCGCTGTTGAGATCCAGTTCGATGTAACCCACTCGTGCACCCAACTGATCTTCAG
CATCTTTTACTTTCACCAGCGTTTCTGGGTGAGCAAAAACAGGAAGGCAAAATGCCGCAAAAAAGGGAAT
AAGGGCGACACGGAAATGTTGAATACTCATACTCTTCCTTTTTCAATATTATTGAAGCATTTATCAGGGT
TATTGTCTCATGAGCGGATACATATTTGAATGTATTTAGAAAAATAAACAAATAGGGGTTCCGCGCACAT
TTCCCCGAAAAGTGCCACCTGACGTC
Features (pLannotate 1.2.2; 23 found; start..end, strand, type, name):
     36..80      -  misc_feature   bom (fragment): basis of mobility region from pBR322
    235..614     +  enhancer       CMV enhancer: human cytomegalovirus immediate early enhancer
    615..818     +  promoter       CMV promoter: human cytomegalovirus (CMV) immediate early promoter
    814..847     +  LTR            5' LTR (truncated) (fragment): truncated 5' long terminal repeat (LTR) from HIV-1
    863..881     +  promoter       T7 promoter: promoter for bacteriophage T7 RNA polymerase
    911..935     +  protein_bind   attB1: mutant version of attB; recombination site for the Gateway® BP reaction BP Clonase™
    956..2035    +  CDS            WNT2: WNT2_HUMAN - Also known as INT1L1, IRP. Experimental evidence at transcript level: Swiss-Prot protein existence level 2. Ligand for members of the frizzled family of seven transmembrane receptors. Functions in the canonical Wnt signaling pathway that results in activation of transcription factors of the TCF/LEF family (PubMed:20018874). Functions as upstream regulator of FGF10 expression. Plays an important role in embryonic lung development. May contribute to embryonic brain development by regulating the proliferation of dopaminergic precursors and neurons (By similarity). From Homo sapiens (
   2061..2085    -  protein_bind   attB2: mutant version of attB; recombination site for the Gateway® BP reaction BP Clonase™
   2111..2152    +  CDS            V5 tag: epitope tag from simian virus 5
   2236..2284    +  polyA_signal   HSV TK poly(A) signal: herpes simplex virus thymidine kinase polyadenylation signal (Cole and Stacy, 1985)
   2375..2391    -  polyA_signal   bGH poly(A) signal (fragment): bovine growth hormone polyadenylation signal
   2486..2914    +  rep_origin     f1 ori (sequence partly withheld): f1 bacteriophage origin of replication; arrow indicates direction of (+) strand synthesis
   2928..3257    +  promoter       SV40 promoter: SV40 enhancer and early promoter
   3324..4115    +  CDS            neo: KKA2_KLEPN - Also known as kan, nptII. Experimental evidence at protein level: Swiss-Prot protein existence level 1. Resistance to kanamycin, neomycin, paromomycin, ribostamycin, butirosin and gentamicin B. From Klebsiella pneumoniae.
   4141..4299    +  CDS            ble (fragment): BLE_KLEPN - Experimental evidence at protein level: Swiss-Prot protein existence level 1. Binding protein with a strong affinity to the bleomycin family of antibiotics. Binds to CL990; an antimitotic-antibiotic compound. From Klebsiella pneumoniae.
   4294..4415    +  polyA_signal   SV40 poly(A) signal: SV40 polyadenylation signal
   4488..4504    -  protein_bind   lac operator: The lac repressor binds to the lac operator to inhibit transcription in E. coli. This inhibition can be relieved by adding lactose or isopropyl-β-D-thiogalactopyranoside (IPTG). lac repressor encoded by lacI
   4512..4542    -  promoter       lac promoter: promoter for the E. coli lac operon
   4557..4578    -  protein_bind   CAP binding site: CAP binding activates transcription in the presence of cAMP. E. coli catabolite activator protein
   4591..4683    -  CDS            lacI (fragment): lac repressor; lacI; The lac repressor binds to the lac operator to inhibit transcription in E. coli. This inhibition can be relieved by adding lactose or isopropyl-β-D-thiogalactopyranoside (IPTG).
   4866..5454    -  rep_origin     ori: high-copy-number ColE1/pMB1/pBR322/pUC origin of replication
   5625..6485    -  CDS            AmpR: β-lactamase; bla; confers resistance to ampicillin, carbenicillin, and related antibiotics
   6486..6590    -  promoter       AmpR promoter: bla
