[The description below was written by a language model from this plasmid's Addgene catalogue record and pLannotate feature annotations shown in this document.]
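Description:
pcDNA-Wnt2-V5 is a mammalian expression plasmid built on the Invitrogen pcDNA3.2/V5-DEST Gateway destination backbone, carrying the human WNT2 open reading frame as part of a uniform library of human Wnt expression constructs. It is maintained in E. coli through a high-copy ColE1/pUC-type origin and selected with ampicillin via the β-lactamase gene. An f1 origin is also present. The depositor's full sequence is 6,621 nt, shorter than the listed empty backbone, which is consistent with the Gateway destination cassette having been replaced by the insert. The catalogue lists the cloning method as restriction enzyme, yet the insert is flanked by attB1 and attB2 sites, the arrangement expected in a Gateway expression clone.

Expression is driven by the human cytomegalovirus immediate-early enhancer and promoter, with a T7 promoter just downstream that also serves as a sequencing primer site. The WNT2 coding sequence, which carries a recorded silent G-to-A change at position 816, lies between the att sites. According to the catalogue it is fused at its C terminus to the V5 epitope tag located just beyond attB2, allowing detection of the protein with anti-V5 antibodies. Transcripts terminate at the HSV thymidine kinase polyadenylation signal. A separate cassette with the SV40 early promoter, the neomycin phosphotransferase gene and the SV40 poly(A) signal permits G418 selection of stably transfected mammalian cells. Several short annotated fragments (HIV-1 LTR, bGH poly(A), ble, lacI) appear to be backbone remnants or partial matches rather than functional elements.

WNT2 is a secreted ligand for frizzled receptors that acts in canonical Wnt/TCF-LEF signalling. The construct suits transient or stable expression of tagged WNT2 for studies of Wnt secretion and signalling activity.
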