Addgene plasmid #35925: pcDNA-Wnt2-V5
Depositing lab: Marian Waterman. Depositing organization: University of California, Irvine. Publication: A uniform human Wnt expression library reveals a shared secretory pathway and unique signaling activities. Najdi R, Proffitt K, Sprowl S, Kaur S, Yu J, Covey TM, Virshup DM, Waterman ML. Differentiation. 2012 Sep;84(2):203-13. doi: 10.1016/j.diff.2012.06.004. Epub 2012 Jul 9. PubMed 22784633.
Backbone
  Vector backbone: pcDNA3.2/V5-DEST
  Backbone manufacturer: Invitrogen
  Backbone size w/o insert (bp): 7711
  Vector type: Mammalian Expression
Growth in bacteria
  Bacterial resistance: Ampicillin, 100 μg/mL
  Growth temperature: 37°C
  Growth strain: DH5alpha
  Copy number: High Copy
Gene/Insert
  Gene/Insert name: Wnt2 (alt name: Wnt2)
  Species: H. sapiens (human)
  Insert size (bp): 1089
  Mutation: Silent Mutation G (816) --> A
  Entrez Gene: WNT2 (a.k.a. INT1L1, IRP)
  Promoter: CMV
  Tag / fusion protein: V5 (C terminal on insert)
  Cloning method: Restriction Enzyme
  Sequencing primers: 5′ T7-FWD; 3′ V5-Reverse
Terms and licenses: Academic/Nonprofit Terms; Industry Terms: Not Available to Industry
How to cite: pcDNA-Wnt2-V5 was a gift from Marian Waterman (Addgene plasmid # 35925 ; http://n2t.net/addgene:35925 ; RRID:Addgene_35925)
