>Addgene plasmid #35925 | pcDNA-Wnt2-V5 | addgene partial sequence | sequence record 51169 | TK-pA-R 5'-ttgtctccttccgtgtttca-3'
TTACTAACCGGTACGCGTAGAATCGAGACCGAGGAGAGGGTTAGGGATAGGCTTACCTTCGAACCGCGGG
CCCTCTAGATCAACCACTTTGTACAAGAAAGCTGGGTCGGCGCGCCCACCCTTCAGAATGCATGTAGCGG
TTGTCCAGTCAGCGTTCTTGGGGGCCTTGCATGTGTGCACATCCAGAGCTTCCAGGCAGTCCTGACAGCG
CACGGCGCAGCACCAGTGGAACTTACACCCACACTTGGTCATCCGGGTGACATGGGAGGTGTCGTAGCCT
CTCCCACAGCACATGACTTCACAGCTGTCCATGCCCCGGGAAGTCAGGTTGCACACACGGCCTGCTGTAC
CCAGGGAGCCTGCCTCTCGGTCCCTGATACAGTAGTCTGGAGAATTTTCAAAATACACGAGGTCATTTTT
CGTTGGCTTCTTAAACCTCTCGTTAGCCACAGTGAAACCTGTGCCATCCTGGTTCATGACCACCTGGATG
GCCCCATTGTACTTCCTCCAGAGATAATCGCCCGTTTTCCTGAAGTCGGCCATGGCCAGCCAGCATGTCC
TGAGAGTACATGAGCCGCTCACCCCGTGGCACTTGCACTCTTGTTTCAAGAACCGCTTTACAGCCTTCCT
GCCAGCTCTGTTGTTGTGAAGATTCATCAGGGCTCTGGCATCCTTTCCTTTCCTTTCCTTTGCATCCACA
AATGCGCGGGCAAATTTGATCCCATAGTCAATGTTATCACTGCAGCCACCCCAATCAAAAATGCCTTTGC
TGTCCTTGGCGCTTCCCATCTTCTTTGGATCACAGGAACAGGA
